>Addgene plasmid #213902 | pDonor_Tn[sfGFP] | addgene full sequence | sequence record 422615 | Addgene NGS Result
CCCTCGAATTGACGCGTTTACCAATGCTTAATCAGTGAGGCACCTATCTCAGCGATCTGTCTATTTCGTT
CATCCATAGTTGCCTGACTCCCCGTCGTGTAGATAACTACGATACGGGAGGGCTTACCATCTGGCCCCAG
TGCTGCAATGATACCGCGAGACCCACGCTCACCGGCTCCAGATTTATCAGCAATAAACCAGCCAGCCGGA
AGGGCCGAGCGCAGAAGTGGTCCTGCAACTTTATCCGCCTCCATCCAGTCTATTAATTGTTGCCGGGAAG
CTAGAGTAAGTAGTTCGCCAGTTAATAGTTTGCGCAACGTTGTTGCCATTGCTACAGGCATCGTGGTGTC
ACGCTCGTCGTTTGGTATGGCTTCATTCAGCTCCGGTTCCCAACGATCAAGGCGAGTTACATGATCCCCC
ATGTTGTGCAAAAAAGCGGTTAGCTCCTTCGGTCCTCCGATCGTTGTCAGAAGTAAGTTGGCCGCAGTGT
TATCACTCATGGTTATGGCAGCACTGCATAATTCTCTTACTGTCATGCCATCCGTAAGATGCTTTTCTGT
GACTGGTGAGTACTCAACCAAGTCATTCTGAGAATAGTGTATGCGGCGACCGAGTTGCTCTTGCCCGGCG
TCAATACGGGATAATACCGCGCCACATAGCAGAACTTTAAAAGTGCTCATCATTGGAAAACGTTCTTCGG
GGCGAAAACTCTCAAGGATCTTACCGCTGTTGAGATCCAGTTCGATGTAACCCACTCGTGCACCCAACTG
ATCTTCAGCATCTTTTACTTTCACCAGCGTTTCTGGGTGAGCAAAAACAGGAAGGCAAAATGCCGCAAAA
AAGGGAATAAGGGCGACACGGAAATGTTGAATACTCATACTCTTCCTTTTTCAATATTATTGAAGCATTT
ATCAGGGTTATTGTCTCATGAGCGGATACATATTTGAATGTATTTAGAAAAATAAACAAATAGGGGTTCC
GCGCACATTTCCCCGAAAAGTGCCACCTGACGTCTAAGAAACCATTATTATCATGACATTAACCTATAAA
AATAGGCGTATCACGAGGCCCTTTCGTCACGCGTCCTCGGTACCTAACAGGTTGGATGATAAGTCCCCGG
TCTTCGTATGCCGTCTTCTGCTTGGCGCGCCCTCGACGTCTCCAGCTTCGTACGCGGCCGGCCTTTACAG
CTAGCTCAGTCCTAGGTATTATGCTAGCCTCGAGTTAGCTGTCACCGGATGTGCTTTCCGGTCTGATGAG
TCCGTGAGGACGAAACAGCCTCTACAAATAATTTTGTTTAATCACACAGGAAAGTACTAGATGAGCAAAG
GAGAAGAACTTTTCACTGGAGTTGTCCCAATTCTTGTTGAATTAGATGGTGATGTTAATGGGCACAAATT
TTCTGTCCGTGGAGAGGGTGAAGGTGATGCTACAAACGGAAAACTCACCCTTAAATTTATTTGCACTACT
GGAAAACTACCTGTTCCGTGGCCAACACTTGTCACTACTCTGACCTATGGTGTTCAATGCTTTTCCCGTT
ATCCGGATCACATGAAACGGCATGACTTTTTCAAGAGTGCCATGCCCGAAGGTTATGTACAGGAACGCAC
TATATCTTTCAAAGATGACGGGACCTACAAGACGCGTGCTGAAGTCAAGTTTGAAGGTGATACCCTTGTT
AATCGTATCGAGTTAAAGGGTATTGATTTTAAAGAAGATGGAAACATTCTTGGACACAAACTTGAGTACA
ACTTTAACTCACACAATGTATACATCACGGCAGACAAACAAAAGAATGGAATCAAAGCTAACTTCAAAAT
TCGCCACAACGTTGAAGATGGTTCCGTTCAACTAGCAGACCATTATCAACAAAATACTCCAATCGGCGAT
GGCCCTGTCCTTTTACCAGACAACCATTACCTGTCGACACAATCTGTCCTTTCGAAAGATCCCAACGAAA
AGCGTGACCACATGGTCCTTCTTGAGTTTGTAACTGCTGCTGGGATTACACATGGCATGGATGAGCTCTA
CAAATAAGGATCCTTCAGCCAAAAAACTTAAGACCGCCGGTCTTGTCCACTACCTTGCAGTAATGCGGTG
GACAGGATCGGCGGTTTTCTTTTCTCTTCTCAACTCGGTACCAAAGACGAACAATAAGACGCTGAAAAGC
GTCTTTTTTCGTTTTGGTCCATGCCTTTAATTAATCTAGACTGATCCTTCAACTCAGCAAAAGTTCGATT
TATTCAACAAAGCCACGTTGTGTCTCAAAATCTCTGATGTTACATTGCACAAGATAAAAATATATCATCA
TGAACAATAAAACTGTCTGCTTACATAAACAGTAATACAAGGGGTGTTATGAGCCATATTCAACGGGAAA
CGTCTTGCTCCAGGCCGCGATTAAATTCCAACATGGATGCTGATTTATATGGGTATAAATGGGCTCGCGA
TAATGTCGGGCAATCAGGTGCGACAATCTATCGATTGTATGGGAAGCCCGATGCGCCAGAGTTGTTTCTG
AAACATGGCAAAGGTAGCGTTGCCAATGATGTTACAGATGAGATGGTCAGACTAAACTGGCTGACGGAAT
TTATGCCTCTTCCGACCATCAAGCATTTTATCCGTACTCCTGATGATGCATGGTTACTCACCACTGCGAT
CCCCGGGAAAACAGCATTCCAGGTATTAGAAGAATATCCTGATTCAGGTGAAAATATTGTTGATGCGCTG
GCAGTGTTCCTGCGCCGGTTGCATTCGATTCCTGTTTGTAATTGTCCTTTTAACAGCGATCGCGTATTTC
GCCTCGCTCAGGCGCAATCACGAATGAATAACGGTTTGGTTGATGCGAGTGATTTTGATGACGAGCGTAA
TGGCTGGCCTGTTGAACAAGTCTGGAAAGAAATGCATAAGCTTTTGCCATTCTCACCGGATTCAGTCGTC
ACTCATGGTGATTTCTCACTTGATAACCTTATTTTTGACGAGGGGAAATTAATAGGTTGTATTGATGTTG
GACGAGTCGGAATCGCAGACCGATACCAGGATCTTGCCATCCTATGGAACTGCCTCGGTGAGTTTTCTCC
TTCATTACAGAAACGGCTTTTTCAAAAATATGGTATTGATAATCCTGATATGAATAAATTGCAGTTTCAT
TTGATGCTCGATGAGTTTTTCTAATCAGAATTGGTTAATTGGTTGTAACACCAATTGGGAAACACAGAAA
AAAGCCCGCACCTGACAGTGCGGGCTTTTTTTTTCGACCAAAGGCTCGGTACCAAATTCCAGAAAAGACA
CCCGAAAGGGTGTTTTTTCGTTTTGGTCCCCCGGGAACCTGCAGGGCGCGCCAAGCAGAAGACGGCATAC
GAAGACCGGGGACTTATCATCCAACCTGTTAGGATCAGTGAGCGCAACGGAATCTAATTCCCATGTCAGC
CGTTAAGTGTTCCTGTGTCACTCAAAATTGCTTTGAGAGGCTCTAAGGGCTTCTCAGTGCGTTACATCCC
TGGCTTGTTGTCCACAACCGTTAAACCTTAAAAGCTTTAAAAGCCTTATATATTCTTTTTTTTCTTATAA
AACTTAAAACCTTAGAGGCTATTTAAGTTGCTGATTTATATTAATTTTATTGTTCAAACATGAGAGCTTA
GTACGTGAAACATGAGAGCTTAGTACGTTAGCCATGAGAGCTTAGTACGTTAGCCATGAGGGTTTAGTTC
GTTAAACATGAGAGCTTAGTACGTGAAACATGAGAGCTTAGTACGTACTATCAACAGGTTGAACTGCTGA
TCTTCAGATCCTCTACGCCGGACGCATCGTGGCCGGATCAATTCCGTGATAGGTGGGCTGCCCTTCCTGG
TTGGCTTGGTTTCATCAGCCATCCGCTTGCCCTCATCTGTTACGCCGGCGGTAGCCGGCCAGCCTCGCAG
AGCAGGATTCCCGTTGAGCACCGCCAGGTGCGAATAAGGGACAGTGAAGAAGGAACACCCGCTCGCGGGT
GGGCCTACTTCACCTATCCTGCCCGGCTGACGCCGTTGGATACACCAAGGAAAGTCTACACGAACCCTTT
GGCAAAATCCTGTATATCGTGCGAAAAAGGATGGATATACCGAAAAAATCGCTATAATGACCCCGAAGCA
GGGTTATGCAGCGGAAAACGGAATTGATCC
Features (pLannotate 1.2.2; 9 found; start..end, strand, type, name):
     18..878     -  CDS            AmpR: β-lactamase; bla; confers resistance to ampicillin, carbenicillin, and related antibiotics
    879..983     -  promoter       AmpR promoter: bla
   1187..1218    +  promoter       J23119 promoter (fragment): bacterial promoter (Registry of Standard Biological Parts BBa J23119)
   1229..1278    +  misc_RNA       sTRSV HHRz: hammerhead ribozyme from the tobacco ringspot virus satellite RNA (Khvorova et al., 2003)
   1321..2034    +  CDS            Superfolder GFP: Superfolder GFP is a basic (constitutively fluorescent) green fluorescent protein published in 2005, derived from Aequorea victoria. It is reported to be a very rapidly-maturing weak dimer.
   2359..3174    +  CDS            KanR: aminoglycoside phosphotransferase; aph(3')-Ia; confers resistance to kanamycin in bacteria or G418 (Geneticin®) in eukaryotes
   3424..3756    -  rep_origin     R6K γ ori (fragment): γ replication origin from E. coli plasmid R6K; requires the R6K initiator protein pi for replication
   3827..3872    -  CDS            traJ (fragment): oriT-recognizing protein; traJ
   3905..4014    -  oriT           oriT: incP origin of transfer
