[The description below was written by a language model from this plasmid's Addgene catalogue record and pLannotate feature annotations shown in this document.]
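Description:
pDonor_Tn[sfGFP] is a 4.2 kb bacterial transposon donor plasmid built on the pDonor_Tn backbone, a conditionally replicating "suicide" vector. Replication depends on an R6K γ origin, which fires only when the pi initiator protein is supplied in trans, so the plasmid is maintained in pir+ E. coli hosts such as PIR1 and cannot persist in pir- recipients. The backbone carries a β-lactamase gene with its native bla promoter for ampicillin selection during propagation. An incP oriT with an adjacent traJ fragment is also annotated, which suggests the plasmid could be mobilised by conjugation from a donor strain supplying the transfer functions, although the catalogue entry does not describe the delivery route.

The payload is a synthetic mariner transposon, assembled by Gibson cloning, that carries two genes. Superfolder GFP lies downstream of a strong constitutive J23119 promoter (annotated as a fragment). An sTRSV hammerhead ribozyme sits between the promoter and the coding sequence; such self-cleaving elements are commonly used as insulators that trim the 5' leader and standardise expression. Downstream lies an aph(3')-Ia kanamycin resistance gene. The mariner inverted repeats that bound the mobile element are not annotated in the feature table, and no transposase gene is detected, so the record does not show where the transposase comes from.

In use, the plasmid is introduced into pir- cells, where it cannot replicate. Kanamycin resistance therefore selects for cells in which the transposon has inserted into the genome, and sfGFP provides a fluorescent readout of the inserted cargo. The construct belongs to a transposon toolkit developed for rewiring genomic networks in bacteria.
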