Addgene plasmid #213902: pDonor_Tn[sfGFP]
Purpose: Mariner transposon expressing sfGFP with kan selection casette
Depositing lab: James Collins. Depositing organization: Massachusetts Institute of Technology. Publication: A self-propagating, barcoded transposon system for the dynamic rewiring of genomic networks. English MA, Alcantar MA, Collins JJ. Mol Syst Biol. 2023 Jun 12;19(6):e11398. doi: 10.15252/msb.202211398. Epub 2023 Mar 27. PubMed 36970845.
Backbone
  Vector backbone: pDonor_Tn
  Vector type: Bacterial Expression
Growth in bacteria
  Bacterial resistance: Ampicillin, 100 μg/mL
  Growth temperature: 37°C
  Growth strain: Pir1
  Copy number: Unknown
Gene/Insert
  Gene/Insert name: mariner transposon with kan resistance and superfolder GFP
  Species: Synthetic
  Cloning method: Gibson Cloning
Terms and licenses: Academic/Nonprofit Terms; Industry Terms: Not Available to Industry
Depositor comments: This plasmid contains a mariner transposon with a kanamycin resistance gene and an sfGFP reporter on an R6k gamma suicide backbone. The backbone encodes for ampicillin resistance and can be propagated in pir+ strains (e.g., One Shot PIR1 competent cells). Kanamycin is used to select pir- cells that have undergone a transposition event.
How to cite: pDonor_Tn[sfGFP] was a gift from James Collins (Addgene plasmid # 213902 ; http://n2t.net/addgene:213902 ; RRID:Addgene_213902)
